Addgene plasmid #199609: pEGFPC2-gephyrin S268E/270E
Purpose: Encodes N-terminal eGFP-tagged P1-gephyrin S268/270E for expression in mammalian cells.
Depositing lab: Shiva Tyagarajan. Depositing organization: University of Zurich. Publication: Extracellular signal-regulated kinase and glycogen synthase kinase 3beta regulate gephyrin postsynaptic aggregation and GABAergic synaptic function in a calpain-dependent mechanism. Tyagarajan SK, Ghosh H, Yevenes GE, Imanishi SY, Zeilhofer HU, Gerrits B, Fritschy JM. J Biol Chem. 2013 Apr 5;288(14):9634-47. doi: 10.1074/jbc.M112.442616. Epub 2013 Feb 13. PubMed 23408424.
Backbone
  Vector backbone: pEGFPC2
  Backbone manufacturer: Clontech
  Backbone size w/o insert (bp): 4700
  Vector type: Mammalian Expression
  Selectable markers: Neomycin (select with G418)
Growth in bacteria
  Bacterial resistance: Kanamycin, 50 μg/mL
  Growth temperature: 37°C
  Growth strain: NEB Stable
  Copy number: High Copy
Gene/Insert
  Gene/Insert name: Gephyrin
  Species: R. norvegicus (rat)
  Mutation: S268E/S270E
  Entrez Gene: Gphn (a.k.a. Geph)
  Promoter: CMV
  Tag / fusion protein: EGFP (N terminal on backbone)
  Cloning method: Restriction Enzyme; 5′ cloning site XhoI (unknown if destroyed); 3′ cloning site HindIII (unknown if destroyed)
  Sequencing primers: 5′ CGCAAATGGGCGGTAGGCGTG; 3′ ACCCTAACTGACACACATTCC
Terms and licenses: Academic/Nonprofit Terms; Industry Terms: Not Available to Industry
How to cite: pEGFPC2-gephyrin S268E/270E was a gift from Shiva Tyagarajan (Addgene plasmid # 199609 ; http://n2t.net/addgene:199609 ; RRID:Addgene_199609)
