[The description below was written by a language model from this plasmid's Addgene catalogue record and pLannotate feature annotations shown in this document.]
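Description:
pEGFPC2-gephyrin S268E/270E is a mammalian expression plasmid built on the Clontech pEGFP-C2 backbone. It encodes rat gephyrin (Gphn, P1 isoform) fused at its N-terminus to EGFP. The sequenced construct is 6,942 nt. The CMV immediate-early enhancer and promoter drive a single open reading frame in which EGFP is followed by a short stretch of residual multiple cloning site and then the roughly 2.2 kb gephyrin coding sequence, which was inserted between the XhoI and HindIII sites. The transcript is terminated by the SV40 polyadenylation signal. The automated annotation labels the insert by its closest match to human GPHN, but the catalogue entry gives the species as rat. The insert carries two serine-to-glutamate substitutions, S268E and S270E. Such acidic replacements are commonly used to mimic constitutive phosphorylation at the substituted residues.

The plasmid is propagated in bacteria through a high-copy ColE1/pUC-type origin, and an f1 origin is also present. A single Tn5 aminoglycoside phosphotransferase (NeoR/KanR) cassette provides both selections. The bacterial bla promoter expresses it for kanamycin resistance in E. coli, and the SV40 enhancer/early promoter with the HSV TK poly(A) signal expresses it for G418 selection in mammalian cells. The short large T antigen, ble and bGH poly(A) fragments in the feature table appear to be incidental backbone matches rather than functional elements.

The associated publication concerns regulation of gephyrin postsynaptic aggregation and GABAergic synaptic function by ERK and GSK3β. In that context, the construct allows fluorescent visualisation of a gephyrin variant mutated at these two sites in transfected mammalian cells.
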