Features (pLannotate 1.2.2; 16 found; start..end, strand, type, name):
     61..364     +  enhancer       CMV enhancer: human cytomegalovirus immediate early enhancer
    365..568     +  promoter       CMV promoter: human cytomegalovirus (CMV) immediate early promoter
    613..1329    +  CDS            EGFP: EGFP is a basic (constitutively fluorescent) green fluorescent protein published in 1996, derived from Aequorea victoria. It is reported to be a rapidly-maturing weak dimer with moderate acid sensitivity.
   1335..1368    +  misc_feature   MCS (fragment): multiple cloning site
   1369..3576    +  CDS            GPHN: GEPH_HUMAN - Also known as GPH, KIAA1385. Experimental evidence at protein level: Swiss-Prot protein existence level 1. Has also a catalytic activity and catalyzes two steps in the biosynthesis of the molybdenum cofactor. In the first step, molybdopterin is adenylated. Subsequently, molybdate is inserted into adenylated molybdopterin and AMP is released. From Homo sapiens (Human).
   3581..3606    +  misc_feature   MCS (fragment): multiple cloning site
   3623..3707    +  CDS            large T antigen (fragment): large T antigen from SV40 (simian virus 40)
   3730..3851    +  polyA_signal   SV40 poly(A) signal: SV40 polyadenylation signal
   3885..4313    -  rep_origin     f1 ori (sequence partly withheld): f1 bacteriophage origin of replication; arrow indicates direction of (+) strand synthesis
   4340..4444    +  promoter       AmpR promoter: bla
   4446..4803    +  promoter       SV40 promoter: SV40 enhancer and early promoter
   4838..5632    +  CDS            NeoR/KanR: aminoglycoside phosphotransferase from Tn5; aph(3')-II (or nptII); confers resistance to neomycin, kanamycin, and G418 (Geneticin®)
   5653..5805    +  CDS            ble (fragment): BLE_KLEPN - Experimental evidence at protein level: Swiss-Prot protein existence level 1. Binding protein with a strong affinity to the bleomycin family of antibiotics. Binds to CL990; an antimitotic-antibiotic compound. From Klebsiella pneumoniae.
   5864..5911    +  polyA_signal   HSV TK poly(A) signal: herpes simplex virus thymidine kinase polyadenylation signal (Cole and Stacy, 1985)
   6002..6018    -  polyA_signal   bGH poly(A) signal (fragment): bovine growth hormone polyadenylation signal
   6240..6828    +  rep_origin     ori: high-copy-number ColE1/pMB1/pBR322/pUC origin of replication
>Addgene plasmid #199609 | pEGFPC2-gephyrin S268E/270E | addgene full sequence | sequence record 391785 | Addgene NGS Result
TAGTTATTAATAGTAATCAATTACGGGGTCATTAGTTCATAGCCCATATATGGAGTTCCGCGTTACATAA
CTTACGGTAAATGGCCCGCCTGGCTGACCGCCCAACGACCCCCGCCCATTGACGTCAATAATGACGTATG
TTCCCATAGTAACGCCAATAGGGACTTTCCATTGACGTCAATGGGTGGAGTATTTACGGTAAACTGCCCA
CTTGGCAGTACATCAAGTGTATCATATGCCAAGTACGCCCCCTATTGACGTCAATGACGGTAAATGGCCC
GCCTGGCATTATGCCCAGTACATGACCTTATGGGACTTTCCTACTTGGCAGTACATCTACGTATTAGTCA
TCGCTATTACCATGGTGATGCGGTTTTGGCAGTACATCAATGGGCGTGGATAGCGGTTTGACTCACGGGG
ATTTCCAAGTCTCCACCCCATTGACGTCAATGGGAGTTTGTTTTGGCACCAAAATCAACGGGACTTTCCA
AAATGTCGTAACAACTCCGCCCCATTGACGCAAATGGGCGGTAGGCGTGTACGGTGGGAGGTCTATATAA
GCAGAGCTGGTTTAGTGAACCGTCAGATCCGCTAGCGCTACCGGTCGCCACCATGGTGAGCAAGGGCGAG
GAGCTGTTCACCGGGGTGGTGCCCATCCTGGTCGAGCTGGACGGCGACGTAAACGGCCACAAGTTCAGCG
TGTCCGGCGAGGGCGAGGGCGATGCCACCTACGGCAAGCTGACCCTGAAGTTCATCTGCACCACCGGCAA
GCTGCCCGTGCCCTGGCCCACCCTCGTGACCACCCTGACCTACGGCGTGCAGTGCTTCAGCCGCTACCCC
GACCACATGAAGCAGCACGACTTCTTCAAGTCCGCCATGCCCGAAGGCTACGTCCAGGAGCGCACCATCT
TCTTCAAGGACGACGGCAACTACAAGACCCGCGCCGAGGTGAAGTTCGAGGGCGACACCCTGGTGAACCG
CATCGAGCTGAAGGGCATCGACTTCAAGGAGGACGGCAACATCCTGGGGCACAAGCTGGAGTACAACTAC
AACAGCCACAACGTCTATATCATGGCCGACAAGCAGAAGAACGGCATCAAGGTGAACTTCAAGATCCGCC
ACAACATCGAGGACGGCAGCGTGCAGCTCGCCGACCACTACCAGCAGAACACCCCCATCGGCGACGGCCC
CGTGCTGCTGCCCGACAACCACTACCTGAGCACCCAGTCCGCCCTGAGCAAAGACCCCAACGAGAAGCGC
GATCACATGGTCCTGCTGGAGTTCGTGACCGCCGCCGGGATCACTCTCGGCATGGACGAGCTGTACAAGT
CCGGCCGGACTCAGATCTCGAGCTCAAGCTTCGAATTCATGGCGACCGAGGGAATGATCCTCACAAACCA
CGACCATCAAATCCGTGTCGGAGTCCTCACAGTGAGTGATAGCTGCTTCAGGAATCTTGCAGAAGACCGC
AGTGGGATAAATCTAAAAGATCTCGTCCAGGATCCTTCTTTGTTGGGTGGGACTATATCAGCATACAAGA
TAGTACCAGATGAAATAGAAGAAATCAAGGAAACACTCATAGACTGGTGTGATGAGAAGGAACTTAATTT
GATATTAACAACTGGCGGAACAGGGTTTGCACCACGAGATGTCACTCCAGAGGCCACAAAAGAAGTAATA
GAACGGGAAGCGCCAGGGATGGCCCTGGCAATGCTGATGGGATCACTTAATGTTACACCTCTGGGCATGC
TCTCTAGACCAGTGTGTGGAATAAGAGGGAAAACTCTGATAATTAACCTGCCTGGTAGCAAGAAAGGATC
TCAGGAATGCTTTCAGTTCATACTGCCAGCTCTACCTCATGCCATTGACCTTTTACGTGATGCCATTGTA
AAAGTAAAGGAGGTGCATGATGAACTTGAAGATTTACCTTCCCCACCACCTCCTCTTTCTCCACCTCCTA
CAACTAGCCCACATAAGCAGACAGAAGACAAAGGAGTTCAGTGTGAAGAGGAGGAAGAAGAAAAGAAAGA
CAGTGGCGTAGCTTCGACAGAAGATAGTTCCTCATCACATATTACTGCAGCAGCTCTTGCTGCAAAGATT
CCAGACTCCATCATTTCTCGTGGCGTTCAGGTGCTCCCACGAGACACAGCCTCCCTTAGCACTACTCCTG
AAGAGGAGCCCCGTGCCCAGGCTACATCTCGCCTCTCTACAGCTTCTTGTCCAACACCAAAAGTCCAGTC
CAGGTGCAGCAGCAAGGAGAACATTCTAAGAGCCAGTCACAGTGCTGTAGATATCACCAAGGTGGCTAGA
AGACATCGCATGTCTCCTTTTCCTCTGACGTCTATGGACAAAGCCTTCATTACAGTTCTGGAGATGACTC
CGGTGCTTGGTACAGAAATCATCAATTACCGAGATGGAATGGGGCGAGTCCTTGCTCAAGATGTGTATGC
AAAAGACAACCTACCCCCATTCCCAGCATCAGTAAAAGATGGCTATGCTGTTCGAGCTGCTGATGGTCCA
GGAGATCGTTTCATCATTGGGGAATCCCAAGCTGGTGAACAGCCAACTCAGACAGTAATGCCCGGACAAG
TGATGCGGGTTACAACAGGTGCTCCAATCCCCTGCGGTGCTGATGCAGTAGTGCAAGTTGAAGATACTGA
ACTCATCAGGGAATCAGATGATGGTACTGAAGAACTTGAAGTGCGCATTCTGGTGCAAGCTCGGCCAGGC
CAAGACATCAGACCCATCGGCCACGACATTAAAAGAGGGGAGTGTGTTTTGGCAAAAGGAACCCATATGG
GCCCTTCAGAAATTGGTCTCCTTGCAACTGTAGGTGTCACAGAAGTTGAAGTTAATAAGTTTCCAGTGGT
TGCCGTTATGTCAACAGGGAATGAGCTACTAAATCCTGAAGATGACCTCTTACCAGGAAAGATTCGGGAC
AGCAATCGATCAACACTTCTAGCAACAATTCAGGAACATGGTTACCCAACAATCAACTTGGGAATTGTAG
GAGACAACCCAGATGACTTACTCAATGCCTTGAATGAGGGTATCAGCCGTGCTAATGTCATCATCACGTC
AGGAGGTGTATCCATGGGGGAAAAGGACTATCTCAAGCAGGTGCTGGACATCGATCTTCATGCTCAGATC
CATTTTGGCAGGGTTTTTATGAAGCCAGGCTTGCCAACAACATTTGCAACTTTGGATATTGATGGTGTAA
GAAAAATTATTTTTGCACTACCAGGGAATCCTGTATCAGCTGTGGTCACCTGCAACCTCTTTGTTGTACC
CGCACTGAGAAAAATGCAGGGTATCTTGGATCCTCGGCCAACCATCATCAAAGCTAGGTTATCATGTGAC
GTAAAGCTGGACCCTCGCCCAGAATACCACCGGTGTATACTGACTTGGCATCACCAAGAACCACTGCCCT
GGGCCCAGAGTACAGGTAATCAGATGAGCAGCCGTCTGATGAGCATGCGCAGTGCCAATGGATTGCTGAT
GCTACCTCCAAAGACAGAGCAGTATGTGGAACTTCACAAAGGCGAGGTGGTGGACGTCATGGTCATCGGA
CGGCTATGACTCGACGGTACCGCGGGCCCGGGATCCACCGGATCTAGATAACTGATCATAATCAGCCATA
CCACATTTGTAGAGGTTTTACTTGCTTTAAAAAACCTCCCACACCTCCCCCTGAACCTGAAACATAAAAT
GAATGCAATTGTTGTTGTTAACTTGTTTATTGCAGCTTATAATGGTTACAAATAAAGCAATAGCATCACA
AATTTCACAAATAAAGCATTTTTTTCACTGCATTCTAGTTGTGGTTTGTCCAAACTCATCAATGTATCTT
AACGCGTAAATTGTAAGCGTTAATATTTTGTTAAAATTCGCGTTAAATTTTTGTTAAATCAGCTCATTTT
TTAACCAATAGGCCGAAATCGGCAAAATCCCTTATAAATCAAAAGAATAGACCGAGATAGGGT
[37 nt withheld, positions 3984-4020]
AAAGAACGTGGACTCCAACGTCAAAGG
[49 nt withheld, positions 4048-4096]
T
[91 nt withheld, positions 4098-4188]
G
[124 nt withheld, positions 4190-4313]
CAGGTGGCACTTTTCGGGGAAATGTGCGCGGAACCCCTATTTGTTTATTTTTCTAAATACATTCAAATAT
GTATCCGCTCATGAGACAATAACCCTGATAAATGCTTCAATAATATTGAAAAAGGAAGAGTCCTGAGGCG
GAAAGAACCAGCTGTGGAATGTGTGTCAGTTAGGGTGTGGAAAGTCCCCAGGCTCCCCAGCAGGCAGAAG
TATGCAAAGCATGCATCTCAATTAGTCAGCAACCAGGTGTGGAAAGTCCCCAGGCTCCCCAGCAGGCAGA
AGTATGCAAAGCATGCATCTCAATTAGTCAGCAACCATAGTCCCGCCCCTAACTCCGCCCATCCCGCCCC
TAACTCCGCCCAGTTCCGCCCATTCTCCGCCCCATGGCTGACTAATTTTTTTTATTTATGCAGAGGCCGA
GGCCGCCTCGGCCTCTGAGCTATTCCAGAAGTAGTGAGGAGGCTTTTTTGGAGGCCTAGGCTTTTGCAAA
GATCGATCAAGAGACAGGATGAGGATCGTTTCGCATGATTGAACAAGATGGATTGCACGCAGGTTCTCCG
GCCGCTTGGGTGGAGAGGCTATTCGGCTATGACTGGGCACAACAGACAATCGGCTGCTCTGATGCCGCCG
TGTTCCGGCTGTCAGCGCAGGGGCGCCCGGTTCTTTTTGTCAAGACCGACCTGTCCGGTGCCCTGAATGA
ACTGCAAGACGAGGCAGCGCGGCTATCGTGGCTGGCCACGACGGGCGTTCCTTGCGCAGCTGTGCTCGAC
GTTGTCACTGAAGCGGGAAGGGACTGGCTGCTATTGGGCGAAGTGCCGGGGCAGGATCTCCTGTCATCTC
ACCTTGCTCCTGCCGAGAAAGTATCCATCATGGCTGATGCAATGCGGCGGCTGCATACGCTTGATCCGGC
TACCTGCCCATTCGACCACCAAGCGAAACATCGCATCGAGCGAGCACGTACTCGGATGGAAGCCGGTCTT
GTCGATCAGGATGATCTGGACGAAGAGCATCAGGGGCTCGCGCCAGCCGAACTGTTCGCCAGGCTCAAGG
CGAGCATGCCCGACGGCGAGGATCTCGTCGTGACCCATGGCGATGCCTGCTTGCCGAATATCATGGTGGA
AAATGGCCGCTTTTCTGGATTCATCGACTGTGGCCGGCTGGGTGTGGCGGACCGCTATCAGGACATAGCG
TTGGCTACCCGTGATATTGCTGAAGAGCTTGGCGGCGAATGGGCTGACCGCTTCCTCGTGCTTTACGGTA
TCGCCGCTCCCGATTCGCAGCGCATCGCCTTCTATCGCCTTCTTGACGAGTTCTTCTGAGCGGGACTCTG
GGGTTCGAAATGACCGACCAAGCGACGCCCAACCTGCCATCACGAGATTTCGATTCCACCGCCGCCTTCT
ATGAAAGGTTGGGCTTCGGAATCGTTTTCCGGGACGCCGGCTGGATGATCCTCCAGCGCGGGGATCTCAT
GCTGGAGTTCTTCGCCCACCCTAGGGGGAGGCTAACTGAAACACGGAAGGAGACAATACCGGAAGGAACC
CGCGCTATGACGGCAATAAAAAGACAGAATAAAACGCACGGTGTTGGGTCGTTTGTTCATAAACGCGGGG
TTCGGTCCCAGGGCTGGCACTCTGTCGATACCCCACCGAGACCCCATTGGGGCCAATACGCCCGCGTTTC
TTCCTTTTCCCCACCCCACCCCCCAAGTTCGGGTGAAGGCCCAGGGCTCGCAGCCAACGTCGGGGCGGCA
GGCCCTGCCATAGCCTCAGGTTACTCATATATACTTTAGATTGATTTAAAACTTCATTTTTAATTTAAAA
GGATCTAGGTGAAGATCCTTTTTGATAATCTCATGACCAAAATCCCTTAACGTGAGTTTTCGTTCCACTG
AGCGTCAGACCCCGTAGAAAAGATCAAAGGATCTTCTTGAGATCCTTTTTTTCTGCGCGTAATCTGCTGC
TTGCAAACAAAAAAACCACCGCTACCAGCGGTGGTTTGTTTGCCGGATCAAGAGCTACCAACTCTTTTTC
CGAAGGTAACTGGCTTCAGCAGAGCGCAGATACCAAATACTGTTCTTCTAGTGTAGCCGTAGTTAGGCCA
CCACTTCAAGAACTCTGTAGCACCGCCTACATACCTCGCTCTGCTAATCCTGTTACCAGTGGCTGCTGCC
AGTGGCGATAAGTCGTGTCTTACCGGGTTGGACTCAAGACGATAGTTACCGGATAAGGCGCAGCGGTCGG
GCTGAACGGGGGGTTCGTGCACACAGCCCAGCTTGGAGCGAACGACCTACACCGAACTGAGATACCTACA
GCGTGAGCTATGAGAAAGCGCCACGCTTCCCGAAGGGAGAAAGGCGGACAGGTATCCGGTAAGCGGCAGG
GTCGGAACAGGAGAGCGCACGAGGGAGCTTCCAGGGGGAAACGCCTGGTATCTTTATAGTCCTGTCGGGT
TTCGCCACCTCTGACTTGAGCGTCGATTTTTGTGATGCTCGTCAGGGGGGCGGAGCCTATGGAAAAACGC
CAGCAACGCGGCCTTTTTACGGTTCCTGGCCTTTTGCTGGCCTTTTGCTCACATGTTCTTTCCTGCGTTA
TCCCCTGATTCTGTGGATAACCGTATTACCGCCATGCAT
